>Addgene plasmid #154276 | pmDisplay-G-dGESS | addgene full sequence | sequence record 306289 | Addgene NGS Result
CGCGCGTTGACATTGATTATTGACTAGTTATTAATAGTAATCAATTACGGGGTCATTAGTTCATAGCCCA
TATATGGAGTTCCGCGTTACATAACTTACGGTAAATGGCCCGCCTGGCTGACCGCCCAACGACCCCCGCC
CATTGACGTCAATAATGACGTATGTTCCCATAGTAACGCCAATAGGGACTTTCCATTGACGTCAATGGGT
GGAGTATTTACGGTAAACTGCCCACTTGGCAGTACATCAAGTGTATCATATGCCAAGTACGCCCCCTATT
GACGTCAATGACGGTAAATGGCCCGCCTGGCATTATGCCCAGTACATGACCTTATGGGACTTTCCTACTT
GGCAGTACATCTACGTATTAGTCATCGCTATTACCATGGTGATGCGGTTTTGGCAGTACATCAATGGGCG
TGGATAGCGGTTTGACTCACGGGGATTTCCAAGTCTCCACCCCATTGACGTCAATGGGAGTTTGTTTTGG
CACCAAAATCAACGGGACTTTCCAAAATGTCGTAACAACTCCGCCCCATTGACGCAAATGGGCGGTAGGC
GTGTACGGTGGGAGGTCTATATAAGCAGAACTCTCTGGCTAACTAGAGAACCCACTGCTTACTGGCTTAT
CGAAATTAATACGACTCACTATAGGGAGACCCAAGCTTGGTACCGAACTCGGATCCACTAGTAACGGCCG
CCAGTGTGCTGGAATTCGGCTTGGGGATATCCACCATGGAGACAGACACACTCCTGCTATGGGTACTGCT
GCTCTGGGTTCCAGGTTCCACTGGTGACAGATCTGCTGCCTCATCCGCTCAGTGTGATTTCGGCGGACCT
TTTCAGGCTTACAAGTCCGTGAACGGACCAGGAAATGGAGGTTATTACCTGCGCAAGACTACCAAGCCAG
GCACCCCAGAATGCGCATACGTTCTCGTACCACAGAACACCTTGAGCGAGGGGCAGAGTACATCCGCCAC
ATACGGCAAGTTGCAAAACGGTCAGATGATTCAACTTACCGCTACCGTCACCGTTAATGGGGATAAGATT
GAGGTTACAGGGGCCGGTCAGGACCTGAGCGGAACCACTACCGTGTTGTTTAGCGATTACCGCAGTTGTC
TCGTGATGCGGGGACCTGATGGCAATTATGAGCTGTGGGTGTATCCTGATCGTGTTTATATCAAGGCCGA
CAAGCAGAAGAACGGCATCAAGGCGAACTTCCAGATCCGCCACAACGTGGAGGACGGCAGCGTGCAGCTC
GCCGACCACTACCAGCAGAACACCCCCATCGGCGACGGCCCCGTGCTGCTGCCCGACAACCACTACCTGA
GCACCCAGTCCGTGCTGAGCAAAGACCCCAACGAGAAGCGCGATCACATGGTCCTGCTGGAGTTCGTGAC
CGCCGCCGGGATCACTCTCGGCATGGACGAGCTGTACAAGGTGGACGGCGGCACGGGTGGAAGCATGGTA
TCACGCGGCGAGGAGCTGTTCACCGGGGTGGTGCCCATCCTGGTCGAGCTGGACGGCGACGTAAACGGCC
ACAAGTTCCGCGTGAGGGGCGAAGGCGAGGGCGATGCCACCAACGGCAAGCTGACCCTGAAGTTCATCTG
CACCACCGGCAAGCTGCCCGTGCCCTGGCCCACCCTCGTGACCACCTTGACCTACGGCGTGCAGTGCTTC
TCCCGCTACCCCGACCACATGAAGCAGCACGACTTCTTCAAGTCCGCCATGCCCGAAGGCTACGTCCAGG
AGCGCACCATCTTCTTCAAGGACGACGGCACCTACAAGACCCGCGCCGAGGTGAAGTTCGAGGGCGACAC
CCTGGTGAACCGCATCGAGCTGAAGGGCATCGACTTCAAGGAGGACGGCAACATCCTGGGGCACAAGCTG
GAGTACGAGATGGCGGGTGCCATCAATCTCCAAAGTTACGGTTGTTGCGATACCAAGTTCGCCCAGGTGG
CCGGAGGACGCCCAATCCACCACACATGGCATACTTACTGTCCACCTTTGCCAGTCGACGCTGTGGGCCA
GGACACGCAGGAGGTCATCGTGGTGCCACACTCCTTGCCCTTTAAGGTGGTGGTGATCTCAGCCATCCTG
GCCCTGGTGGTGCTCACCATCATCTCCCTTATCATCCTCATCATGCTTTGGCAGAAGAAGCCACGTAAGA
GCAGGATCACCAGCGAGGGCGAGTACATCCCCCTGGACCAGATCGACATCAACGTGTTCTGCTACGAGAA
CGAGGTGTAAGCGGCCGCTCGAGATCAGCCTCGACTGTGCCTTCTAGTTGCCAGCCATCTGTTGTTTGCC
CCTCCCCCGTGCCTTCCTTGACCCTGGAAGGTGCCACTCCCACTGTCCTTTCCTAATAAAATGAGGAAAT
TGCATCGCATTGTCTGAGTAGGTGTCATTCTATTCTGGGGGGTGGGGTGGGGCAGGACAGCAAGGGGGAG
GATTGGGAAGACAATAGCAGGCGTGCTGGGGATGCGGTGGGCTCTATGGCTTCTGAGGCGGAAAGAACCA
GTGGCGGTAATACGGTTATCCACAGAATCAGGGGATAACGCAGGAAAGAACATGTGAGCAAAAGGCCAGC
AAAAGGCCAGGAACCGTAAAAAGGCCGCGTTGCTGGCGTTTTTCCATAGGCTCCGCCCCCCTGACGAGCA
TCACAAAAATCGACGCTCAAGTCAGAGGTGGCGAAACCCGACAGGACTATAAAGATACCAGGCGTTTCCC
CCTGGAAGCTCCCTCGTGCGCTCTCCTGTTCCGACCCTGCCGCTTACCGGATACCTGTCCGCCTTTCTCC
CTTCGGGAAGCGTGGCGCTTTCTCATAGCTCACGCTGTAGGTATCTCAGTTCGGTGTAGGTCGTTCGCTC
CAAGCTGGGCTGTGTGCACGAACCCCCCGTTCAGCCCGACCGCTGCGCCTTATCCGGTAACTATCGTCTT
GAGTCCAACCCGGTAAGACACGACTTATCGCCACTGGCAGCAGCCACTGGTAACAGGATTAGCAGAGCGA
GGTATGTAGGCGGTGCTACAGAGTTCTTGAAGTGGTGGCCTAACTACGGCTACACTAGAAGAACAGTATT
TGGTATCTGCGCTCTGCTGAAGCCAGTTACCTTCGGAAAAAGAGTTGGTAGCTCTTGATCCGGCAAACAA
ACCACCGCTGGTAGCGGTGGTTTTTTTGTTTGCAAGCAGCAGATTACGCGCAGAAAAAAAGGATCTCAAG
AAGATCCTTTGATCTTTTCTACGGGGTCTGACGCTCAGTGGAACGAAAACTCACGTTAAGGGATTTTGGT
CATGAGATTATCAAAAAGGATCTTCACCTAGATCCTTTTAAATTAAAAATGAAGTTTTAAATCAATCTAA
AGTATATATGAGTAACCTGAGGCTATGGCAGGGCCTGCCGCCCCGACGTTGGCTGCGAGCCCTGGGCCTT
CACCCGAACTTGGGGGGTGGGGTGGGGAAAAGGAAGAAACGCGGGCGTATTGGCCCCAATGGGGTCTCGG
TGGGGTATCGACAGAGTGCCAGCCCTGGGACCGAACCCCGCGTTTATGAACAAACGACCCAACACCGTGC
GTTTTATTCTGTCTTTTTATTGCCGTCATAGCGCGGGTTCCTTCCGGTATTGTCTCCTTCCGTGTTTCAG
TTAGCCTCCCCCTAGGGTGGGCGAAGAACTCCAGCATGAGATCCCCGCGCTGGAGGATCATCCAGCCGGC
GTCCCGGAAAACGATTCCGAAGCCCAACCTTTCATAGAAGGCGGCGGTGGAATCGAAATCTCGTGATGGC
AGGTTGGGCGTCGCTTGGTCGGTCATTTCGAACCCCAGAGTCCCGCTCAGAAGAACTCGTCAAGAAGGCG
ATAGAAGGCGATGCGCTGCGAATCGGGAGCGGCGATACCGTAAAGCACGAGGAAGCGGTCAGCCCATTCG
CCGCCAAGCTCTTCAGCAATATCACGGGTAGCCAACGCTATGTCCTGATAGCGGTCCGCCACACCCAGCC
GGCCACAGTCGATGAATCCAGAAAAGCGGCCATTTTCCACCATGATATTCGGCAAGCAGGCATCGCCATG
GGTCACGACGAGATCCTCGCCGTCGGGCTTGCTCGCCTTGAGCCTGGCGAACAGTTCGGCTGGCGCGAGC
CCCTGATGCTCTTCGTCCAGATCATCCTGATCGACAAGACCGGCTTCCATCCGAGTACGTGCTCGCTCGA
TGCGATGTTTCGCTTGGTGGTCGAATGGGCAGGTAGCCGGATCAAGCGTATGCAGCCGCCGCATTGCATC
AGCCATGATGGATACTTTCTCGGCAGGAGCAAGGTGAGATGACAGGAGATCCTGCCCCGGCACTTCGCCC
AATAGCAGCCAGTCCCTTCCCGCTTCAGTGACAACGTCGAGCACAGCTGCGCAAGGAACGCCCGTCGTGG
CCAGCCACGATAGCCGCGCTGCCTCGTCTTGCAGTTCATTCAGGGCACCGGACAGGTCGGTCTTGACAAA
AAGAACCGGGCGCCCCTGCGCTGACAGCCGGAACACGGCGGCATCAGAGCAGCCGATTGTCTGTTGTGCC
CAGTCATAGCCGAATAGCCTCTCCACCCAAGCGGCCGGAGAACCTGCGTGCAATCCATCTTGTTCAATCA
TGCGAAACGATCCTCATCCTGTCTCTTGATCGATCTTTGCAAAAGCCTAGGCCTCCAAAAAAGCCTCCTC
ACTACTTCTGGAATAGCTCAGAGGCCGGGCCTCGGCCTCTGCATAAATAAAAAAAATTAGTCAGCCATGG
GGCGGAGAATGGGCGGAACTGGGCGGAGTTAGGGGCGGGATGGGCGGAGTTAGGGGCGGGACTATGGTTG
CTGACTAATTGAGATGCTTGCTTTGCATACTTCTGCCTGCTGGGGAGCCTGGGGACTTTCCACACCTGGT
TGCTGACTAATTGAGATGCTTGCTTTGCATACTTCTGCCTGCTGGGGAGCCTGGGGACTTTCCACACCCT
AACTGACACACATTCCACAGCTGGTTCTTTCCGCCTCAGGACTCTTCCTTTTTCAATAAATCAATCTAAA
GTATATATGAGTAAACTTGGTCTGACAGTTACCAATGCTTAATCAGTGAGGCACCTATCTCAGCGATCTG
TCTATTTCGTTCATCCATAGTTGCCTGACTCCCCGTCGTGTAGATAACTACGATACGGGAGGGCTTACCA
TCTGGCCCCAGTGCTGCAATGATACCGCGAGACCCACGCTCACCGGCTCCAGATTTATCAGCAATAAACC
AGCCAGCCGGAAGGGCCGAGCGCAGAAGTGGTCCTGCAACTTTATCCGCCTCCATCCAGTCTATTAATTG
TTGCCGGGAAGCTAGAGTAAGTAGTTCGCCAGTTAATAGTTTGCGCAACGTTGTTGCCATTGCTACAGGC
ATCGTGGTGTCACGCTCGTCGTTTGGTATGGCTTCATTCAGCTCCGGTTCCCAACGATCAAGGCGAGTTA
CATGATCCCCCATGTTGTGCAAAAAAGCGGTTAGCTCCTTCGGTCCTCCGATCGTTGTCAGAAGTAAGTT
GGCCGCAGTGTTATCACTCATGGTTATGGCAGCACTGCATAATTCTCTTACTGTCATGCCATCCGTAAGA
TGCTTTTCTGTGACTGGTGAGTACTCAACCAAGTCATTCTGAGAATAGTGTATGCGGCGACCGAGTTGCT
CTTGCCCGGCGTCAATACGGGATAATACCGCGCCACATAGCAGAACTTTAAAAGTGCTCATCATTGGAAA
ACGTTCTTCGGGGCGAAAACTCTCAAGGATCTTACCGCTGTTGAGATCCAGTTCGATGTAACCCACTCGT
GCACCCAACTGATCTTCAGCATCTTTTACTTTCACCAGCGTTTCTGGGTGAGCAAAAACAGGAAGGCAAA
ATGCCGCAAAAAAGGGAATAAGGGCGACACGGAAATGTTGAATACTCATACTCTTCCTTTTTCAATATTA
TTGAAGCATTTATCAGGGTTATTGTCTCATGAGCGGATACATATTTGAATGTATTTAGAAAAATAAACAA
ATAGGGGTTCCGCGCACATTTCCCCGAAAAGTGCCACCTG
[124 nt withheld, positions 6061-6184]
C
[91 nt withheld, positions 6186-6276]
A
[49 nt withheld, positions 6278-6326]
CCTTTGACGTTGGAGTCCACGTTCTTT
[37 nt withheld, positions 6354-6390]
ACCCTATCTCGGTCTATTCTTTTGATTTATAAGGGATTTTGCCGATTTCGGCCTATTGGTTAAAAAATGA
GCTGATTTAACAAAAATTTAACGCGAATTTTAACAAAATATTAACGCTTACAATTTACG
Features (pLannotate 1.2.2; 20 found; start..end, strand, type, name):
      9..388     +  enhancer       CMV enhancer: human cytomegalovirus immediate early enhancer
    389..589     +  promoter       CMV promoter: human cytomegalovirus (CMV) immediate early promoter
    591..621     +  LTR            5' LTR (truncated) (fragment): truncated 5' long terminal repeat (LTR) from HIV-1
    637..655     +  promoter       T7 promoter: promoter for bacteriophage T7 RNA polymerase
    736..798     +  sig_peptide    Igκ leader: leader sequence from mouse immunoglobulin κ light chain
   1174..1896    +  CDS            cEGFP: cEGFP is a basic (constitutively fluorescent) green fluorescent protein published in 2008, derived from Aequorea victoria.
   2020..2166    +  CDS            PDGFRβ TM domain: transmembrane domain from platelet derived growth factor receptor beta
   2167..2226    +  CDS            KCNJ2 (fragment): KCNJ2_HUMAN - Also known as IRK1. Experimental evidence at protein level: Swiss-Prot protein existence level 1. Probably participates in establishing action potential waveform and excitability of neuronal and muscle tissues. Inward rectifier potassium channels are characterized by a greater tendency to allow potassium to flow into the cell rather than out of it. Their voltage dependence is regulated by the concentration of extracellular potassium; as external potassium is raised, the voltage range of the channel opening shifts to more positive voltages. The inward rectification is mainly due t
   2275..2386    +  polyA_signal   bGH poly(A) signal: bovine growth hormone polyadenylation signal
   2503..2521    +  promoter       SV40 promoter (fragment): SV40 enhancer and early promoter
   2631..3219    -  rep_origin     ori: high-copy-number ColE1/pMB1/pBR322/pUC origin of replication
   3441..3457    +  polyA_signal   bGH poly(A) signal (fragment): bovine growth hormone polyadenylation signal
   3548..3595    -  polyA_signal   HSV TK poly(A) signal: herpes simplex virus thymidine kinase polyadenylation signal (Cole and Stacy, 1985)
   3654..3806    -  CDS            ble (fragment): BLE_KLEPN - Experimental evidence at protein level: Swiss-Prot protein existence level 1. Binding protein with a strong affinity to the bleomycin family of antibiotics. Binds to CL990; an antimitotic-antibiotic compound. From Klebsiella pneumoniae.
   3827..4621    -  CDS            NeoR/KanR: aminoglycoside phosphotransferase from Tn5; aph(3')-II (or nptII); confers resistance to neomycin, kanamycin, and G418 (Geneticin®)
   4656..5009    -  promoter       SV40 promoter: SV40 enhancer and early promoter
   5011..5028    -  promoter       AmpR promoter (fragment): bla
   5069..5929    -  CDS            AmpR: β-lactamase; bla; confers resistance to ampicillin, carbenicillin, and related antibiotics
   5930..6034    -  promoter       AmpR promoter: bla
   6061..6489    +  rep_origin     f1 ori (sequence partly withheld): f1 bacteriophage origin of replication; arrow indicates direction of (+) strand synthesis
