[The description below was written by a language model from this plasmid's Addgene catalogue record and pLannotate feature annotations shown in this document.]
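Description:
pmDisplay-G-dGESS is a mammalian expression plasmid of about 6.5 kb, built by Gibson assembly of a roughly 1.5 kb insert named G-dGESS into the pmDisplay cell-surface display backbone. It is propagated in E. coli through a high-copy ColE1/pUC-type origin and selected with ampicillin via the β-lactamase gene. An f1 origin is also present. A neomycin/kanamycin phosphotransferase gene driven by the SV40 early promoter, followed by a bleomycin-resistance fragment and an HSV TK polyadenylation signal, could in principle allow G418 selection of transfected mammalian cells.

The expression cassette is driven by the CMV enhancer and immediate-early promoter, with a T7 promoter lying just upstream of the coding region. The open reading frame begins with the mouse Igκ leader, which directs the protein into the secretory pathway. It ends with the PDGFRβ transmembrane domain, which anchors the product in the plasma membrane with the insert facing the extracellular side. A short fragment of the Kir2.1 (KCNJ2) channel follows the transmembrane domain; sequences of this kind are commonly used as membrane-trafficking or export motifs, though the record does not state this. A bGH polyadenylation signal terminates the transcript. Within the insert, the annotation identifies a GFP-derived green fluorescent protein coding region. The flanking insert sequences are unannotated, and the record does not say what G-dGESS detects or how it works, although the layout resembles a surface-displayed green fluorescent sensor.

The repository lists this plasmid as withdrawn at the corresponding author's request, because the depositing lab could not reproduce some of the originally reported results under the published conditions. No other purpose is recorded, so any performance claims for the construct should be treated with caution.
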