Addgene plasmid #154276: pmDisplay-G-dGESS
Purpose: Withdrawn
Depositing lab: Huiwang Ai.
Backbone
  Vector backbone: pmDisplay
  Backbone size w/o insert (bp): 5005
  Total vector size (bp): 6520
  Vector type: Mammalian Expression
Growth in bacteria
  Bacterial resistance: Ampicillin, 100 μg/mL
  Growth temperature: 37°C
  Growth strain: DH5alpha
  Copy number: Unknown
Gene/Insert
  Gene/Insert name: G-dGESS
  Insert size (bp): 1515
  Promoter: cmv
  Cloning method: Gibson Cloning
  Sequencing primers: 5′ CGCAAATGGGCGGTAGGCGTG; 3′ TAGAAGGCACAGTCGAGG
Terms and licenses: Academic/Nonprofit Terms; Industry Terms: Not Available to Industry
Depositor comments: The plasmid is withdrawn per the corresponding author’s request, because researchers in the corresponding author’s lab have been unable to reproduce some of the reported results under conditions originally described.
How to cite: pmDisplay-G-dGESS was a gift from Huiwang Ai (Addgene plasmid # 154276)
